Addgene plasmid #83177: Hs.NRAS G13D
Purpose: Gateway ORF Entry clone of human NRAS [NM_002524.4 ] with stop codon (for native or N-terminal fusions), G13D mutation
Depositing lab: Dominic Esposito. Depositing organization: National Cancer Institute (NCI).
Backbone
  Vector backbone: pDonor-255
  Backbone size w/o insert (bp): 2693
  Vector type: Gateway Entry Clone
Growth in bacteria
  Bacterial resistance: Spectinomycin, 50 μg/mL
  Growth temperature: 37°C
  Growth strain: DH10B
  Copy number: High Copy
Gene/Insert
  Gene/Insert name: NRAS
  Species: H. sapiens (human)
  Insert size (bp): 573
  Mutation: G13D
  GenBank ID: NM_002524.4
  Entrez Gene: NRAS (a.k.a. ALPS4, CMNS, KRAS, N-ras, NCMS, NRAS1, NS6)
  Cloning method: Gateway Cloning
  Sequencing primers: 5′ M13F 23-mer (5'-CCCAGTCACGACGTTGTAAAACG); 3′ attLR 23-mer (5'-TAACATCAGAGATTTTGAGACAC)
Terms and licenses: Academic/Nonprofit Terms; Industry Terms: Not Available to Industry
How to cite: Hs.NRAS G13D was a gift from Dominic Esposito (Addgene plasmid # 83177 ; http://n2t.net/addgene:83177 ; RRID:Addgene_83177)
