[The description below was written by a language model from this plasmid's Addgene catalogue record and the feature table of its GenBank file.]
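Description:
Hs.NRAS G13D is a Gateway entry clone built on the pDonor-255 backbone, carrying the human NRAS open reading frame (reference transcript NM_002524.4) with the G13D substitution. The circular plasmid is 3,266 bp in total, made up of a 2,693 bp backbone and a 573 bp insert. It is maintained in E. coli through a high-copy ColE1/pUC-type origin of replication and selected with spectinomycin through the aadA aminoglycoside adenylyltransferase gene, which also confers streptomycin resistance. The rrnB T1 and T2 transcription terminators lie upstream of the cloning region, an arrangement that generally insulates an insert from read-through transcription originating in the backbone. M13 forward primer sites sit just before the cassette for sequence verification.

The NRAS coding sequence is not annotated as a separate feature in the table, but it occupies the interval between the attL1 and attL2 sites, which are the substrates for the LR Clonase reaction. The entry clone has no annotated promoter driving the insert and is not itself an expression vector. Instead, the ORF is transferred by LR recombination into attR-containing destination vectors that supply the promoter, tags and host-specific elements. Because the ORF retains its stop codon, it suits expression of the native protein or N-terminal fusions, but not C-terminal tagging. Glycine 13 is a well-known hotspot for activating RAS mutations, and the record places this clone within a collection of RAS mutants, consistent with use as a source of mutant NRAS for building expression constructs to study oncogenic RAS.
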