LOCUS       Exported 3266 bp ds-DNA circular SYN 12-MAY-2021
DEFINITION  Gateway ORF Entry clone of human NRAS [NM_002524.4 ] with stop codon
            (for native or N-terminal fusions), G13D mutation.
ACCESSION   .
VERSION     .
KEYWORDS    Hs.NRAS G13D
SOURCE      synthetic DNA construct
  ORGANISM  synthetic DNA construct
REFERENCE   1 (bases 1 to 3266)
  AUTHORS   Esposito
  TITLE     RAS mutant collection V2.0
  JOURNAL   unpublished
REFERENCE   2 (bases 1 to 3266)
  AUTHORS   .
  TITLE     Direct Submission
  JOURNAL   Exported May 12, 2021 from SnapGene Server 1.1.58
            http://www.snapgene.com
FEATURES             Location/Qualifiers
     source          1..3266
                     /organism="synthetic DNA construct"
                     /mol_type="other DNA"
     primer_bind     23..45
                     /label=M13/pUC Forward
                     /note="In lacZ gene"
     primer_bind     37..54
                     /label=M13 Forward
                     /note="In lacZ gene. Also called M13-F20 or M13 (-21)
                     Forward"
     primer_bind     38..54
                     /label=M13 fwd
                     /note="common sequencing primer, one of multiple similar
                     variants"
     protein_bind    84..183
                     /gene="mutant version of attL"
                     /label=attL1
                     /bound_moiety="LR Clonase(TM)"
                     /note="recombination site for the Gateway(R) LR reaction"
     protein_bind    complement(757..856)
                     /gene="mutant version of attL"
                     /label=attL2
                     /bound_moiety="LR Clonase(TM)"
                     /note="recombination site for the Gateway(R) LR reaction"
     CDS             1233..2024
                     /codon_start=1
                     /gene="aadA"
                     /product="aminoglycoside adenylyltransferase (Murphy,
                     1985)"
                     /label=SmR
                     /note="confers resistance to spectinomycin and
                     streptomycin"
                     /translation="MREAVIAEVSTQLSEVVGVIERHLEPTLLAVHLYGSAVDGGLKPH
                     SDIDLLVTVTVRLDETTRRALINDLLETSASPGESEILRAVEVTIVVHDDIIPWRYPAK
                     RELQFGEWQRNDILAGIFEPATIDIDLAILLTKAREHSVALVGPAAEELFDPVPEQDLF
                     EALNETLTLWNSPPDWAGDERNVVLTLSRIWYSAVTGKIAPKDVAADWAMERLPAQYQP
                     VILEARQAYLGQEEDRLASRADQLEEFVHYVKGEITKVVGK"
     rep_origin      2117..2705
                     /direction=RIGHT
                     /label=ori
                     /note="high-copy-number ColE1/pMB1/pBR322/pUC origin of
                     replication"
     primer_bind     2606..2625
                     /label=pBR322ori-F
                     /note="pBR322 origin, forward primer"
     primer_bind     2859..2876
                     /label=L4440
                     /note="L4440 vector, forward primer"
     terminator      3035..3062
                     /label=rrnB T2 terminator
                     /note="transcription terminator T2 from the E. coli rrnB
                     gene"
     terminator      3154..3240
                     /gene="Escherichia coli rrnB"
                     /label=rrnB T1 terminator
                     /note="transcription terminator T1 from the E. coli rrnB
                     gene"
ORIGIN
        1 ttaacgctag catggatgtt ttcccagtca cgacgttgta aaacgacggc cagtcttaaa
       61 attcgagctc ggtccgagga tccgaaataa tgattttatt ttgactgata gtgacctgtt
      121 cgttgcaaca aattgataag caatgctttt ttataatgcc aactttgtac aaaaaagttg
      181 gcaccatgac tgagtacaaa ctggtggtgg ttggagcagg tgatgttggg aaaagcgcac
      241 tgacaatcca gctaatccag aaccactttg tagatgaata tgatcccacc atagaggatt
      301 cttacagaaa acaagtggtt atagatggtg aaacctgttt gttggacata ctggatacag
      361 ctggacaaga agagtacagt gccatgagag accaatacat gaggacaggc gaaggcttcc
      421 tctgtgtatt tgccatcaat aatagcaagt catttgcgga tattaacctc tacagggagc
      481 agattaagcg agtaaaagac tcggatgatg tacctatggt gctagtggga aacaagtgtg
      541 atttgccaac aaggacagtt gatacaaaac aagcccacga actggccaag agttacggga
      601 ttccattcat tgaaacctca gccaagacca gacagggtgt tgaagatgct ttttacacac
      661 tggtaagaga aatacgccag taccgaatga aaaaactcaa cagcagtgat gatgggactc
      721 agggttgtat gggattgcca tgtgtggtga tgtaataatc aactttcttg tacaaagttg
      781 gcattatagg aaagcattgc ttatcaattt gttgcaacga acaggtcact atcagtcaaa
      841 ataaaatcat tatttgcatg caagcttaga tcctctagac cagccaggac agaaatgcct
      901 cgacttcgct gctacccaag gttgccgggt gacgcacacc gtggaaacgg atgaaggcac
      961 gaacccagtg gacataagcc tgttcggttc gtaagctgta atgcaagtag cgtatgcgct
     1021 cacgcaactg gtccagaacc ttgaccgaac gcagcggtgg taacggcgca gtggcggttt
     1081 tcatggcttg ttatgactgt ttttttgggg tacagtctat gcctcgggca tccaagcagc
     1141 aagcgcgtta cgccgtgggt cgatgtttga tgttatggag cagcaacgat gttacgcagc
     1201 agggcagtcg ccctaaaaca aagttaaaca ttatgaggga agcggtgatc gccgaagtat
     1261 cgactcaact atcagaggta gttggcgtca tcgagcgcca tctcgaaccg acgttgctgg
     1321 ccgtacattt gtacggctcc gcagtggatg gcggcctgaa gccacacagt gatattgatt
     1381 tgctggttac ggtgaccgta aggcttgatg aaacaacgcg gcgagctttg atcaacgacc
     1441 ttttggaaac ttcggcttcc cctggagaga gcgagattct ccgcgctgta gaagtcacca
     1501 ttgttgtgca cgacgacatc attccgtggc gttatccagc taagcgcgaa ctgcaatttg
     1561 gagaatggca gcgcaatgac attcttgcag gtatcttcga gccagccacg atcgacattg
     1621 atctggctat cttgctgaca aaagcaagag aacatagcgt tgccttggta ggtccagcgg
     1681 cggaggaact ctttgatccg gttcctgaac aggatctatt tgaggcgcta aatgaaacct
     1741 taacgctatg gaactcgccg cccgactggg ctggcgatga gcgaaatgta gtgcttacgt
     1801 tgtcccgcat ttggtacagc gcagtaaccg gcaaaatcgc gccgaaggat gtcgctgccg
     1861 actgggcaat ggagcgcctg ccggcccagt atcagcccgt catacttgaa gctagacagg
     1921 cttatcttgg acaagaagaa gatcgcttgg cctcgcgcgc agatcagttg gaagaatttg
     1981 tccactacgt gaaaggcgag atcaccaagg tagtcggcaa ataaccctcg agccacccat
     2041 gaccaaaatc ccttaacgtg agttacgcgt cgttccactg agcgtcagac cccgtagaaa
     2101 agatcaaagg atcttcttga gatccttttt ttctgcgcgt aatctgctgc ttgcaaacaa
     2161 aaaaaccacc gctaccagcg gtggtttgtt tgccggatca agagctacca actctttttc
     2221 cgaaggtaac tggcttcagc agagcgcaga taccaaatac tgtccttcta gtgtagccgt
     2281 agttaggcca ccacttcaag aactctgtag caccgcctac atacctcgct ctgctaatcc
     2341 tgttaccagt ggctgctgcc agtggcgata agtcgtgtct taccgggttg gactcaagac
     2401 gatagttacc ggataaggcg cagcggtcgg gctgaacggg gggttcgtgc acacagccca
     2461 gcttggagcg aacgacctac accgaactga gatacctaca gcgtgagcat tgagaaagcg
     2521 ccacgcttcc cgaagggaga aaggcggaca ggtatccggt aagcggcagg gtcggaacag
     2581 gagagcgcac gagggagctt ccagggggaa acgcctggta tctttatagt cctgtcgggt
     2641 ttcgccacct ctgacttgag cgtcgatttt tgtgatgctc gtcagggggg cggagcctat
     2701 ggaaaaacgc cagcaacgcg gcctttttac ggttcctggc cttttgctgg ccttttgctc
     2761 acatgttctt tcctgcgtta tcccctgatt ctgtggataa ccgtattacc gcctttgagt
     2821 gagctgatac cgctcgccgc agccgaacga ccgagcgcag cgagtcagtg agcgaggaag
     2881 cggaagagcg cccaatacgc aaaccgcctc tccccgcgcg ttggccgatt cattaatgca
     2941 gctggcacga caggtttccc gactggaaag cgggcagtga gcgcaacgca attaatacgc
     3001 gtaccgctag ccaggaagag tttgtagaaa cgcaaaaagg ccatccgtca ggatggcctt
     3061 ctgcttagtt tgatgcctgg cagtttatgg cgggcgtcct gcccgccacc ctccgggccg
     3121 ttgcttcaca acgttcaaat ccgctcccgg cggatttgtc ctactcagga gagcgttcac
     3181 cgacaaacaa cagataaaac gaaaggccca gtcttccgac tgagcctttc gttttatttg
     3241 atgcctggca gttccctact ctcgcg
//
