>Addgene plasmid #83177 | Hs.NRAS G13D | addgene partial sequence | sequence record 159243 | M13pUC-Fwd 5'-CCCAGTCACGACGTTGTAAAACG-3'
AATTCGAGCTCGGTCCGAGGATCCGAAATAATGATTTTATTTTGACTGATAGTGACCTGTTCGTTGCAAC
AAATTGATAAGCAATGCTTTTTTATAATGCCAACTTTGTACAAAAAAGTTGGCACCATGACTGAGTACAA
ACTGGTGGTGGTTGGAGCAGGTGATGTTGGGAAAAGCGCACTGACAATCCAGCTAATCCAGAACCACTTT
GTAGATGAATATGATCCCACCATAGAGGATTCTTACAGAAAACAAGTGGTTATAGATGGTGAAACCTGTT
TGTTGGACATACTGGATACAGCTGGACAAGAAGAGTACAGTGCCATGAGAGACCAATACATGAGGACAGG
CGAAGGCTTCCTCTGTGTATTTGCCATCAATAATAGCAAGTCATTTGCGGATATTAACCTCTACAGGGAG
CAGATTAAGCGAGTAAAAGACTCGGATGATGTACCTATGGTGCTAGTGGGAAACAAGTGTGATTTGCCAA
CAAGGACAGTTGATACAAAACAAGCCCACGAACTGGCCAAGAGTTACGGGATTCCATTCATTGAAACCTC
AGCCAAGACCAGACAGGGTGTTGAAGATGCTTTTTACACACTGGTAAGAGAAATACGCCAGTACCGAATG
AAAAAACTCAACAGCAGTGATGATGGGACTCAGGGTTGTATGGGATTGCCATGTGTGGTGATGTAATAAT
CAACTTTCTTGTACAAAGTTGGCATTATAGGAAAGCATTGCTTATCAATTTGTTGCAACGAACAGGTCAC
TATCAGTCAAAATAAAATCATTATTTGCATGCAAGCTTAGATCCTCTAGACCAGCCAGGACAGAAATGCC
TCGACTTCGCTGCTACCCAAGGTTGCCGGGTGACGCACACCGTGGAAACGGATGAAGGCACGAACCCAGT
GGACATAAGCCTGTTCGGTTCGTAAGCTGT
